Addgene plasmid #214613: pcDNA3_ERBB4-NTEV-tcs-GV-2xHA
Purpose: ERBB4 receptor for split TEV assay
Depositing lab: Michael Wehr. Depositing organization: Systasy Bioscience GmbH. Publication: Protocol for identifying properties of ERBB receptor antagonists using the barcoded ERBBprofiler assay. Popovic L, Rossner MJ, Wehr MC. STAR Protoc. 2024 Apr 16;5(2):102987. doi: 10.1016/j.xpro.2024.102987. PubMed 38635397.
Backbone
  Vector backbone: pcDNA3
  Vector type: Mammalian Expression
Growth in bacteria
  Bacterial resistance: Ampicillin, 100 μg/mL
  Growth temperature: 37°C
  Growth strain: DH5alpha
  Copy number: High Copy
Gene/Insert
  Gene/Insert name: ERBB4-NTEV
  Species: H. sapiens (human)
  Entrez Gene: ERBB4 (a.k.a. ALS19, HER4, p180erbB4)
  Promoter: CMV
  Tag / fusion protein: TEV-Gal4-VP16-2xHA (C terminal on insert)
  Cloning method: Gateway Cloning
Terms and licenses: Academic/Nonprofit Terms; Industry Terms: Not Available to Industry
How to cite: pcDNA3_ERBB4-NTEV-tcs-GV-2xHA was a gift from Michael Wehr (Addgene plasmid # 214613 ; http://n2t.net/addgene:214613 ; RRID:Addgene_214613)
