[The description below was written by a language model from this plasmid's Addgene catalogue record and pLannotate feature annotations shown in this document.]
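Description:
pcDNA3_ERBB4-NTEV-tcs-GV-2xHA is a 10.8 kb mammalian expression plasmid on the pcDNA3 backbone that encodes the human receptor tyrosine kinase ERBB4 (HER4) as the receptor component of a split TEV protease assay. It is maintained in E. coli at high copy through a ColE1/pUC-type origin with ampicillin selection (AmpR). An SV40 promoter-driven neomycin resistance cassette with an SV40 poly(A) signal would allow G418 selection in mammalian cells. An f1 origin and flanking T7 and SP6 promoters are carried over from the backbone.

The CMV enhancer/promoter drives a single fusion open reading frame that ends at the bGH polyadenylation signal. The ERBB4 coding sequence sits between attB1 and attB2 sites, consistent with the recorded Gateway cloning. It is followed in frame by an N-terminal fragment of TEV protease (NTEV), a TEV cleavage site (the "tcs" in the name, which the feature table does not annotate separately), the GAL4 DNA-binding domain fused to the VP16 activation domain (GV), and an HA epitope tag. The tag is named 2xHA and was detected as a partial match to a 3xHA feature.

In split TEV assays, the NTEV fragment alone is inactive. When a partner protein carrying the complementary C-terminal TEV fragment is recruited to the activated receptor, protease activity is reconstituted. The cleavage site is then cut, releasing the GAL4-VP16 transcription factor to activate a GAL4-responsive reporter. The partner and reporter constructs are not part of this plasmid. The associated publication describes a barcoded ERBB receptor profiling assay used to characterise ERBB antagonists.
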