Features (pLannotate 1.2.2; 27 found; start..end, strand, type, name):
     28..80      -  misc_feature   bom (fragment): basis of mobility region from pBR322
    235..614     +  enhancer       CMV enhancer: human cytomegalovirus immediate early enhancer
    615..818     +  promoter       CMV promoter: human cytomegalovirus (CMV) immediate early promoter
    814..847     +  LTR            5' LTR (truncated) (fragment): truncated 5' long terminal repeat (LTR) from HIV-1
    863..881     +  promoter       T7 promoter: promoter for bacteriophage T7 RNA polymerase
    920..944     +  protein_bind   attB1: mutant version of attB; recombination site for the Gateway® BP reaction BP Clonase™
    950..4873    +  CDS            ERBB4: ERBB4_HUMAN - Also known as HER4. Experimental evidence at protein level: Swiss-Prot protein existence level 1. Tyrosine-protein kinase that plays an essential role as cell surface receptor for neuregulins and EGF family members and regulates development of the heart, the central nervous system and the mammary gland, gene transcription, cell proliferation, differentiation, migration and apoptosis. Required for normal cardiac muscle differentiation during embryonic development, and for postnatal cardiomyocyte proliferation. Required for normal development of the embryonic central nervous system
   4875..4899    -  protein_bind   attB2: mutant version of attB; recombination site for the Gateway® BP reaction BP Clonase™
   4937..5287    +  CDS            TEV protease (fragment): tobacco etch virus protease (Kapust et al., 2001)
   5360..5800    +  CDS            GAL4 DNA binding domain: DNA binding domain of the GAL4 transcriptional activator; Saccharomyces cerevisiae GAL4 (truncated)
   6014..6247    +  CDS            VP16 AD: transcriptional activation domain of herpes simplex virus protein VP16 (Triezenberg et al., 1988; Cousens et al., 1989); UL48
   6251..6307    +  CDS            3xHA (fragment): three tandem HA epitope tags
   6320..6338    -  promoter       SP6 promoter: promoter for bacteriophage SP6 RNA polymerase
   6364..6588    +  polyA_signal   bGH poly(A) signal: bovine growth hormone polyadenylation signal
   6592..6613    +  promoter       SV40 promoter (fragment): SV40 enhancer and early promoter
   6634..7062    +  rep_origin     f1 ori (sequence partly withheld): f1 bacteriophage origin of replication; arrow indicates direction of (+) strand synthesis
   7076..7405    +  promoter       SV40 promoter: SV40 enhancer and early promoter
   7472..8263    +  CDS            neo: KKA2_KLEPN - Also known as kan, nptII. Experimental evidence at protein level: Swiss-Prot protein existence level 1. Resistance to kanamycin, neomycin, paromomycin, ribostamycin, butirosin and gentamicin B. From Klebsiella pneumoniae.
   8287..8445    +  CDS            ble (fragment): BLE_KLEPN - Experimental evidence at protein level: Swiss-Prot protein existence level 1. Binding protein with a strong affinity to the bleomycin family of antibiotics. Binds to CL990; an antimitotic-antibiotic compound. From Klebsiella pneumoniae.
   8440..8561    +  polyA_signal   SV40 poly(A) signal: SV40 polyadenylation signal
   8632..8654    -  protein_bind   lac operator (fragment): The lac repressor binds to the lac operator to inhibit transcription in E. coli. This inhibition can be relieved by adding lactose or isopropyl-β-D-thiogalactopyranoside (IPTG). lac repressor encoded by lacI
   8658..8688    -  promoter       lac promoter: promoter for the E. coli lac operon
   8703..8724    -  protein_bind   CAP binding site: CAP binding activates transcription in the presence of cAMP. E. coli catabolite activator protein
   8737..8829    -  CDS            lacI (fragment): lac repressor; lacI; The lac repressor binds to the lac operator to inhibit transcription in E. coli. This inhibition can be relieved by adding lactose or isopropyl-β-D-thiogalactopyranoside (IPTG).
   9012..9600    -  rep_origin     ori: high-copy-number ColE1/pMB1/pBR322/pUC origin of replication
   9771..10631   -  CDS            AmpR: β-lactamase; bla; confers resistance to ampicillin, carbenicillin, and related antibiotics
  10632..10736   -  promoter       AmpR promoter: bla
>Addgene plasmid #214613 | pcDNA3_ERBB4-NTEV-tcs-GV-2xHA | addgene full sequence | sequence record 423219 | Addgene NGS Result
GACGGATCGGGAGATCTCCCGATCCCCTATGGTGCACTCTCAGTACAATCTGCTCTGATGCCGCATAGTT
AAGCCAGTATCTGCTCCCTGCTTGTGTGTTGGAGGTCGCTGAGTAGTGCGCGAGCAAAATTTAAGCTACA
ACAAGGCAAGGCTTGACCGACAATTGCATGAAGAATCTGCTTAGGGTTAGGCGTTTTGCGCTGCTTCGCG
ATGTACGGGCCAGATATACGCGTTGACATTGATTATTGACTAGTTATTAATAGTAATCAATTACGGGGTC
ATTAGTTCATAGCCCATATATGGAGTTCCGCGTTACATAACTTACGGTAAATGGCCCGCCTGGCTGACCG
CCCAACGACCCCCGCCCATTGACGTCAATAATGACGTATGTTCCCATAGTAACGCCAATAGGGACTTTCC
ATTGACGTCAATGGGTGGAGTATTTACGGTAAACTGCCCACTTGGCAGTACATCAAGTGTATCATATGCC
AAGTACGCCCCCTATTGACGTCAATGACGGTAAATGGCCCGCCTGGCATTATGCCCAGTACATGACCTTA
TGGGACTTTCCTACTTGGCAGTACATCTACGTATTAGTCATCGCTATTACCATGGTGATGCGGTTTTGGC
AGTACATCAATGGGCGTGGATAGCGGTTTGACTCACGGGGATTTCCAAGTCTCCACCCCATTGACGTCAA
TGGGAGTTTGTTTTGGCACCAAAATCAACGGGACTTTCCAAAATGTCGTAACAACTCCGCCCCATTGACG
CAAATGGGCGGTAGGCGTGTACGGTGGGAGGTCTATATAAGCAGAGCTCTCTGGCTAACTAGAGAACCCA
CTGCTTACTGGCTTATCGAAATTAATACGACTCACTATAGGGAGACCCAAGCTTGGTACCGAGCTCGGAT
CCCACATCAACAAGTTTGTACAAAAAAGCAGGCTCTACCATGAAGCCGGCGACAGGACTTTGGGTCTGGG
TGAGCCTTCTCGTGGCGGCGGGGACCGTCCAGCCCAGCGATTCTCAGTCAGTGTGTGCAGGAACGGAGAA
TAAACTGAGCTCTCTCTCTGACCTGGAACAGCAGTACCGAGCCTTGCGCAAGTACTATGAAAACTGTGAG
GTTGTCATGGGCAACCTGGAGATAACCAGCATTGAGCACAACCGGGACCTCTCCTTCCTGCGGTCTGTTC
GAGAAGTCACAGGCTACGTGTTAGTGGCTCTTAATCAGTTTCGTTACCTGCCTCTGGAGAATTTACGCAT
TATTCGTGGGACAAAACTTTATGAGGATCGATATGCCTTGGCAATATTTTTAAACTACAGAAAAGATGGA
AACTTTGGACTTCAAGAACTTGGATTAAAGAACTTGACAGAAATCCTAAATGGTGGAGTCTATGTAGACC
AGAACAAATTCCTTTGTTATGCAGACACCATTCATTGGCAAGATATTGTTCGGAACCCATGGCCTTCCAA
CTTGACTCTTGTGTCAACAAATGGTAGTTCAGGATGTGGACGTTGCCATAAGTCCTGTACTGGCCGTTGC
TGGGGACCCACAGAAAATCATTGCCAGACTTTGACAAGGACGGTGTGTGCAGAACAATGTGACGGCAGAT
GCTACGGACCTTACGTCAGTGACTGCTGCCATCGAGAATGTGCTGGAGGCTGCTCAGGACCTAAGGACAC
AGACTGCTTTGCCTGCATGAATTTCAATGACAGTGGAGCATGTGTTACTCAGTGTCCCCAAACCTTTGTC
TACAATCCAACCACCTTTCAACTGGAGCACAATTTCAATGCAAAGTACACATATGGAGCATTCTGTGTCA
AGAAATGTCCACATAACTTTGTGGTAGATTCCAGTTCTTGTGTGCGTGCCTGCCCTAGTTCCAAGATGGA
AGTAGAAGAAAATGGGATTAAAATGTGTAAACCTTGCACTGACATTTGCCCAAAAGCTTGTGATGGCATT
GGCACAGGATCATTGATGTCAGCTCAGACTGTGGATTCCAGTAACATTGACAAATTCATAAACTGTACCA
AGATCAATGGGAATTTGATCTTTCTAGTCACTGGTATTCATGGGGACCCTTACAATGCAATTGAAGCCAT
AGACCCAGAGAAACTGAACGTCTTTCGGACAGTCAGAGAGATAACAGGTTTCCTGAACATACAGTCATGG
CCACCAAACATGACTGACTTCAGTGTTTTTTCTAACCTGGTGACCATTGGTGGAAGAGTACTCTATAGTG
GCCTGTCCTTGCTTATCCTCAAGCAACAGGGCATCACCTCTCTACAGTTCCAGTCCCTGAAGGAAATCAG
CGCAGGAAACATCTATATTACTGACAACAGCAACCTGTGTTATTATCATACCATTAACTGGACAACACTC
TTCAGCACAATCAACCAGAGAATAGTAATCCGGGACAACAGAAAAGCTGAAAATTGTACTGCTGAAGGAA
TGGTGTGCAACCATCTGTGTTCCAGTGATGGCTGTTGGGGACCTGGGCCAGACCAATGTCTGTCGTGTCG
CCGCTTCAGTAGAGGAAGGATCTGCATAGAGTCTTGTAACCTCTATGATGGTGAATTTCGGGAGTTTGAG
AATGGCTCCATCTGTGTGGAGTGTGACCCCCAGTGTGAGAAGATGGAAGATGGCCTCCTCACATGCCATG
GACCGGGTCCTGACAACTGTACAAAGTGCTCTCATTTTAAAGATGGCCCAAACTGTGTGGAAAAATGTCC
AGATGGCTTACAGGGGGCAAACAGTTTCATTTTCAAGTATGCTGATCCAGATCGGGAGTGCCACCCATGC
CATCCAAACTGCACCCAAGGGTGTAACGGTCCCACTAGTCATGACTGCATTTACTACCCATGGACGGGCC
ATTCCACTTTACCACAACATGCTAGAACTCCCCTGATTGCAGCTGGAGTAATTGGTGGGCTCTTCATTCT
GGTCATTGTGGGTCTGACATTTGCTGTTTATGTTAGAAGGAAGAGCATCAAAAAGAAAAGAGCCTTGAGA
AGATTCTTGGAAACAGAGTTGGTGGAACCATTAACTCCCAGTGGCACAGCACCCAATCAAGCTCAACTTC
GTATTTTGAAAGAAACTGAGCTGAAGAGGGTAAAAGTCCTTGGCTCAGGTGCTTTTGGAACGGTTTATAA
AGGTATTTGGGTACCTGAAGGAGAAACTGTGAAGATTCCTGTGGCTATTAAGATTCTTAATGAGACAACT
GGTCCCAAGGCAAATGTGGAGTTCATGGATGAAGCTCTGATCATGGCAAGTATGGATCATCCACACCTAG
TCCGGTTGCTGGGTGTGTGTCTGAGCCCAACCATCCAGCTGGTTACTCAACTTATGCCCCATGGCTGCCT
GTTGGAGTATGTCCACGAGCACAAGGATAACATTGGATCACAACTGCTGCTTAACTGGTGTGTCCAGATA
GCTAAGGGAATGATGTACCTGGAAGAAAGACGACTCGTTCATCGGGATTTGGCAGCCCGTAATGTCTTAG
TGAAATCTCCAAACCATGTGAAAATCACAGATTTTGGGCTAGCCAGACTCTTGGAAGGAGATGAAAAAGA
GTACAATGCTGATGGAGGAAAGATGCCAATTAAATGGATGGCTCTGGAGTGTATACATTACAGGAAATTC
ACCCATCAGAGTGACGTTTGGAGCTATGGAGTTACTATATGGGAACTGATGACCTTTGGAGGAAAACCCT
ATGATGGAATTCCAACGCGAGAAATCCCTGATTTATTAGAGAAAGGAGAACGTTTGCCTCAGCCTCCCAT
CTGCACTATTGACGTTTACATGGTCATGGTCAAATGTTGGATGATTGATGCTGACAGTAGACCTAAATTT
AAGGAACTGGCTGCTGAGTTTTCAAGGATGGCTCGAGACCCTCAAAGATACCTAGTTATTCAGGGTGATG
ATCGTATGAAGCTTCCCAGTCCAAATGACAGCAAGTTCTTTCAGAATCTCTTGGATGAAGAGGATTTGGA
AGATATGATGGATGCTGAGGAGTACTTGGTCCCTCAGGCTTTCAACATCCCACCTCCCATCTATACTTCC
AGAGCAAGAATTGACTCGAATAGGAGTGAAATTGGACACAGCCCTCCTCCTGCCTACACCCCCATGTCAG
GAAACCAGTTTGTATACCGAGATGGAGGTTTTGCTGCTGAACAAGGAGTGTCTGTGCCCTACAGAGCCCC
AACTAGCACAATTCCAGAAGCTCCTGTGGCACAGGGTGCTACTGCTGAGATTTTTGATGACTCCTGCTGT
AATGGCACCCTACGCAAGCCAGTGGCACCCCATGTCCAAGAGGACAGTAGCACCCAGAGGTACAGTGCTG
ACCCCACCGTGTTTGCCCCAGAACGGAGCCCACGAGGAGAGCTGGATGAGGAAGGTTACATGACTCCTAT
GCGAGACAAACCCAAACAAGAATACCTGAATCCAGTGGAGGAGAACCCTTTTGTTTCTCGGAGAAAAAAT
GGAGACCTTCAAGCATTGGATAATCCCGAATATCACAATGCATCCAATGGTCCACCCAAGGCCGAGGATG
AGTATGTGAATGAGCCACTGTACCTCAACACCTTTGCCAACACCTTGGGAAAAGCTGAGTACCTGAAGAA
CAACATACTGTCAATGCCAGAGAAGGCCAAGAAAGCGTTTGACAACCCTGACTACTGGAACCACAGCCTG
CCACCTCGGAGCACCCTTCAGCACCCAGACTACCTGCAGGAGTACAGCACAAAATATTTTTATAAACAGA
ATGGGCGGATCCGGCCTATTGTGGCAGAGAATCCTGAATACCTCTCTGAGTTCTCCCTGAAGCCAGGCAC
TGTGCTGCCGCCTCCACCTTACAGACACCGGAATACTGTGGTGGACCCAGCTTTCTTGTACAAAGTGGTT
GATGTCGGAGGTGGAGGTAGCGGAGGTGGAGGTAGCGGAGAGAGCTTGTTTAAGGGACCACGTGATTACA
ACCCGATATCGAGCACCATTTGTCATTTGACGAATGAATCTGATGGGCACACAACATCGTTGTATGGTAT
TGGATTTGGTCCCTTCATCATTACAAACAAGCACTTGTTTCGTCGCAATAATGGAACACTGTTGGTCCAA
TCACTACATGGTGTATTCAAGGTCAAGGACACCACGACTTTGCAACAACACCTCATTGATGGGAGGGACA
TGATGATTATTCGCATGCCTAAGGATTTCCCACCATTTCCTCAAAAGCTGAAATTTAGAGAGCCACAAAG
GGAAGAGCGCATATGTCTTGTGACAACCAACTTCCAAGCTCCCGAGAACCTGTACTTCCAGGGTTCTAGA
GAACAGAAGCTGATCTCAGAAGAGGATCTGGCCCGGGCCATGAAGCTACTGTCTTCTATCGAACAAGCAT
GCGATATTTGCCGACTTAAAAAGCTCAAGTGCTCCAAAGAAAAACCGAAGTGCGCCAAGTGTCTGAAGAA
CAACTGGGAGTGTCGCTACTCTCCCAAAACCAAAAGGTCTCCGCTGACTAGGGCACATCTGACAGAAGTG
GAATCAAGGCTAGAAAGACTGGAACAGCTATTTCTACTGATTTTTCCTCGAGAAGACCTTGACATGATTT
TGAAAATGGATTCTTTACAGGATATAAAAGCATTGTTAACAGGATTATTTGTACAAGATAATGTGAATAA
AGATGCCGTCACAGATAGATTGGCTTCAGTGGAGACTGATATGCCTCTAACATTGAGACAGCATAGAATA
AGTGCGACATCATCATCGGAAGAGAGTAGTAACAAAGGTCAAAGACAGTTGACTGTATCGCCGGAATTCC
CGGGGATCAGCTTGATAATTCGATTCACCATGCCCAAGAAGAAGAGGAAGGTGGCGTACAGCCGCGCGCG
TACGAAAAACAATTACGGGTCTACCATCGAGGGCCTGCTCGATCTCCCGGACGACGACGCCCCCGAAGAG
GCGGGGCTGGCGGCTCCGCGCCTGTCCTTTCTCCCCGCGGGACACACGCGCAGACTGTCGACGGCCCCCC
CGACCGATGTCAGCCTGGGGGACGAGCTCCACTTAGACGGCGAGGACGTCGCGATGGCGCATGCCGACGC
GCTAGACGATTTCGATCTGGACATGTTGGGGGACGGGGATTCCCCGGGTCCGGGATTTACCCCCCACGAC
TCCGCCCCCTACGGCGCTCTGGATATGGCCGACTTCGAGTTTGAGCAGATGTTTACCGATGCCCTTGGAA
TTGACGAGTACGGTGGGGGCTACCCATACGATGTTCCTGACTATGCGGGCTATCCCTATGACGTCCCGGA
CTATGCATGAGGGCCCTATTCTATAGTGTCACCTAAATGCTAGAGCTCGCTGATCAGCCTCGACTGTGCC
TTCTAGTTGCCAGCCATCTGTTGTTTGCCCCTCCCCCGTGCCTTCCTTGACCCTGGAAGGTGCCACTCCC
ACTGTCCTTTCCTAATAAAATGAGGAAATTGCATCGCATTGTCTGAGTAGGTGTCATTCTATTCTGGGGG
GTGGGGTGGGGCAGGACAGCAAGGGGGAGGATTGGGAAGACAATAGCAGGCATGCTGGGGATGCGGTGGG
CTCTATGGCTTCTGAGGCGGAAAGAACCAGCTGGGGCTCTAGGGGGTATCCCC
[124 nt withheld, positions 6634-6757]
C
[91 nt withheld, positions 6759-6849]
A
[49 nt withheld, positions 6851-6899]
CCTTTGACGTTGGAGTCCACGTTCTTT
[37 nt withheld, positions 6927-6963]
ACCCTATCTCGGTCTATTCTTTTGATTTATAAGGGATTTTGCCGATTTCGGCCTATTGGTTAAAAAATGA
GCTGATTTAACAAAAATTTAACGCGAATTAATTCTGTGGAATGTGTGTCAGTTAGGGTGTGGAAAGTCCC
CAGGCTCCCCAGCAGGCAGAAGTATGCAAAGCATGCATCTCAATTAGTCAGCAACCAGGTGTGGAAAGTC
CCCAGGCTCCCCAGCAGGCAGAAGTATGCAAAGCATGCATCTCAATTAGTCAGCAACCATAGTCCCGCCC
CTAACTCCGCCCATCCCGCCCCTAACTCCGCCCAGTTCCGCCCATTCTCCGCCCCATGGCTGACTAATTT
TTTTTATTTATGCAGAGGCCGAGGCCGCCTCTGCCTCTGAGCTATTCCAGAAGTAGTGAGGAGGCTTTTT
TGGAGGCCTAGGCTTTTGCAAAAAGCTCCCGGGAGCTTGTATATCCATTTTCGGATCTGATCAAGAGACA
GGATGAGGATCGTTTCGCATGATTGAACAAGATGGATTGCACGCAGGTTCTCCGGCCGCTTGGGTGGAGA
GGCTATTCGGCTATGACTGGGCACAACAGACAATCGGCTGCTCTGATGCCGCCGTGTTCCGGCTGTCAGC
GCAGGGGCGCCCGGTTCTTTTTGTCAAGACCGACCTGTCCGGTGCCCTGAATGAACTGCAGGACGAGGCA
GCGCGGCTATCGTGGCTGGCCACGACGGGCGTTCCTTGCGCAGCTGTGCTCGACGTTGTCACTGAAGCGG
GAAGGGACTGGCTGCTATTGGGCGAAGTGCCGGGGCAGGATCTCCTGTCATCTCACCTTGCTCCTGCCGA
GAAAGTATCCATCATGGCTGATGCAATGCGGCGGCTGCATACGCTTGATCCGGCTACCTGCCCATTCGAC
CACCAAGCGAAACATCGCATCGAGCGAGCACGTACTCGGATGGAAGCCGGTCTTGTCGATCAGGATGATC
TGGACGAAGAGCATCAGGGGCTCGCGCCAGCCGAACTGTTCGCCAGGCTCAAGGCGCGCATGCCCGACGG
CGAGGATCTCGTCGTGACCCATGGCGATGCCTGCTTGCCGAATATCATGGTGGAAAATGGCCGCTTTTCT
GGATTCATCGACTGTGGCCGGCTGGGTGTGGCGGACCGCTATCAGGACATAGCGTTGGCTACCCGTGATA
TTGCTGAAGAGCTTGGCGGCGAATGGGCTGACCGCTTCCTCGTGCTTTACGGTATCGCCGCTCCCGATTC
GCAGCGCATCGCCTTCTATCGCCTTCTTGACGAGTTCTTCTGAGCGGGACTCTGGGGTTCGAAATGACCG
ACCAAGCGACGCCCAACCTGCCATCACGAGATTTCGATTCCACCGCCGCCTTCTATGAAAGGTTGGGCTT
CGGAATCGTTTTCCGGGACGCCGGCTGGATGATCCTCCAGCGCGGGGATCTCATGCTGGAGTTCTTCGCC
CACCCCAACTTGTTTATTGCAGCTTATAATGGTTACAAATAAAGCAATAGCATCACAAATTTCACAAATA
AAGCATTTTTTTCACTGCATTCTAGTTGTGGTTTGTCCAAACTCATCAATGTATCTTATCATGTCTGTAT
ACCGTCGACCTCTAGCTAGAGCTTGGCGTAATCATGGTCATAGCTGTTTCCTGTGTGAAATTGTTATCCG
CTCACAATTCCACACAACATACGAGCCGGAAGCATAAAGTGTAAAGCCTGGGGTGCCTAATGAGTGAGCT
AACTCACATTAATTGCGTTGCGCTCACTGCCCGCTTTCCAGTCGGGAAACCTGTCGTGCCAGCTGCATTA
ATGAATCGGCCAACGCGCGGGGAGAGGCGGTTTGCGTATTGGGCGCTCTTCCGCTTCCTCGCTCACTGAC
TCGCTGCGCTCGGTCGTTCGGCTGCGGCGAGCGGTATCAGCTCACTCAAAGGCGGTAATACGGTTATCCA
CAGAATCAGGGGATAACGCAGGAAAGAACATGTGAGCAAAAGGCCAGCAAAAGGCCAGGAACCGTAAAAA
GGCCGCGTTGCTGGCGTTTTTCCATAGGCTCCGCCCCCCTGACGAGCATCACAAAAATCGACGCTCAAGT
CAGAGGTGGCGAAACCCGACAGGACTATAAAGATACCAGGCGTTTCCCCCTGGAAGCTCCCTCGTGCGCT
CTCCTGTTCCGACCCTGCCGCTTACCGGATACCTGTCCGCCTTTCTCCCTTCGGGAAGCGTGGCGCTTTC
TCATAGCTCACGCTGTAGGTATCTCAGTTCGGTGTAGGTCGTTCGCTCCAAGCTGGGCTGTGTGCACGAA
CCCCCCGTTCAGCCCGACCGCTGCGCCTTATCCGGTAACTATCGTCTTGAGTCCAACCCGGTAAGACACG
ACTTATCGCCACTGGCAGCAGCCACTGGTAACAGGATTAGCAGAGCGAGGTATGTAGGCGGTGCTACAGA
GTTCTTGAAGTGGTGGCCTAACTACGGCTACACTAGAAGAACAGTATTTGGTATCTGCGCTCTGCTGAAG
CCAGTTACCTTCGGAAAAAGAGTTGGTAGCTCTTGATCCGGCAAACAAACCACCGCTGGTAGCGGTGGTT
TTTTTGTTTGCAAGCAGCAGATTACGCGCAGAAAAAAAGGATCTCAAGAAGATCCTTTGATCTTTTCTAC
GGGGTCTGACGCTCAGTGGAACGAAAACTCACGTTAAGGGATTTTGGTCATGAGATTATCAAAAAGGATC
TTCACCTAGATCCTTTTAAATTAAAAATGAAGTTTTAAATCAATCTAAAGTATATATGAGTAAACTTGGT
CTGACAGTTACCAATGCTTAATCAGTGAGGCACCTATCTCAGCGATCTGTCTATTTCGTTCATCCATAGT
TGCCTGACTCCCCGTCGTGTAGATAACTACGATACGGGAGGGCTTACCATCTGGCCCCAGTGCTGCAATG
ATACCGCGAGACCCACGCTCACCGGCTCCAGATTTATCAGCAATAAACCAGCCAGCCGGAAGGGCCGAGC
GCAGAAGTGGTCCTGCAACTTTATCCGCCTCCATCCAGTCTATTAATTGTTGCCGGGAAGCTAGAGTAAG
TAGTTCGCCAGTTAATAGTTTGCGCAACGTTGTTGCCATTGCTACAGGCATCGTGGTGTCACGCTCGTCG
TTTGGTATGGCTTCATTCAGCTCCGGTTCCCAACGATCAAGGCGAGTTACATGATCCCCCATGTTGTGCA
AAAAAGCGGTTAGCTCCTTCGGTCCTCCGATCGTTGTCAGAAGTAAGTTGGCCGCAGTGTTATCACTCAT
GGTTATGGCAGCACTGCATAATTCTCTTACTGTCATGCCATCCGTAAGATGCTTTTCTGTGACTGGTGAG
TACTCAACCAAGTCATTCTGAGAATAGTGTATGCGGCGACCGAGTTGCTCTTGCCCGGCGTCAATACGGG
ATAATACCGCGCCACATAGCAGAACTTTAAAAGTGCTCATCATTGGAAAACGTTCTTCGGGGCGAAAACT
CTCAAGGATCTTACCGCTGTTGAGATCCAGTTCGATGTAACCCACTCGTGCACCCAACTGATCTTCAGCA
TCTTTTACTTTCACCAGCGTTTCTGGGTGAGCAAAAACAGGAAGGCAAAATGCCGCAAAAAAGGGAATAA
GGGCGACACGGAAATGTTGAATACTCATACTCTTCCTTTTTCAATATTATTGAAGCATTTATCAGGGTTA
TTGTCTCATGAGCGGATACATATTTGAATGTATTTAGAAAAATAAACAAATAGGGGTTCCGCGCACATTT
CCCCGAAAAGTGCCACCTGACGTC
